>Addgene plasmid #130637 | pSL0828 (pQCascade_crRNA-4) | addgene full sequence | sequence record 255021 | Addgene NGS Result
TTTTCTACTGAACCGCTCTAGATTTCAGTGCAATTTATCTCTTCAAATGTAGCACCTGAAGTCAGCCCCA
TACGATATAAGTTGTAATTCTCATGTTAGTCATGCCCCGCGCCCACCGGAAGGAGCTGACTGGGTTGAAG
GCTCTCAAGGGCATCGGTCGAGATCCCGGTGCCTAATGAGTGAGCTAACTTACATTAATTGCGTTGCGCT
CACTGCCCGCTTTCCAGTCGGGAAACCTGTCGTGCCAGCTGCATTAATGAATCGGCCAACGCGCGGGGAG
AGGCGGTTTGCGTATTGGGCGCCAGGGTGGTTTTTCTTTTCACCAGTGAGACGGGCAACAGCTGATTGCC
CTTCACCGCCTGGCCCTGAGAGAGTTGCAGCAAGCGGTCCACGCTGGTTTGCCCCAGCAGGCGAAAATCC
TGTTTGATGGTGGTTAACGGCGGGATATAACATGAGCTGTCTTCGGTATCGTCGTATCCCACTACCGAGA
TGTCCGCACCAACGCGCAGCCCGGACTCGGTAATGGCGCGCATTGCGCCCAGCGCCATCTGATCGTTGGC
AACCAGCATCGCAGTGGGAACGATGCCCTCATTCAGCATTTGCATGGTTTGTTGAAAACCGGACATGGCA
CTCCAGTCGCCTTCCCGTTCCGCTATCGGCTGAATTTGATTGCGAGTGAGATATTTATGCCAGCCAGCCA
GACGCAGACGCGCCGAGACAGAACTTAATGGGCCCGCTAACAGCGCGATTTGCTGGTGACCCAATGCGAC
CAGATGCTCCACGCCCAGTCGCGTACCGTCTTCATGGGAGAAAATAATACTGTTGATGGGTGTCTGGTCA
GAGACATCAAGAAATAACGCCGGAACATTAGTGCAGGCAGCTTCCACAGCAATGGCATCCTGGTCATCCA
GCGGATAGTTAATGATCAGCCCACTGACGCGTTGCGCGAGAAGATTGTGCACCGCCGCTTTACAGGCTTC
GACGCCGCTTCGTTCTACCATCGACACCACCACGCTGGCACCCAGTTGATCGGCGCGAGATTTAATCGCC
GCGACAATTTGCGACGGCGCGTGCAGGGCCAGACTGGAGGTGGCAACGCCAATCAGCAACGACTGTTTGC
CCGCCAGTTGTTGTGCCACGCGGTTGGGAATGTAATTCAGCTCCGCCATCGCCGCTTCCACTTTTTCCCG
CGTTTTCGCAGAAACGTGGCTGGCCTGGTTCACCACGCGGGAAACGGTCTGATAAGAGACACCGGCATAC
TCTGCGACATCGTATAACGTTACTGGTTTCACATTCACCACCCTGAATTGACTCTCTTCCGGGCGCTATC
ATGCCATACCGCGAAAGGTTTTGCGCCATTCGATGGTGTCCGGGATCTCGACGCTCTCCCTTATGCGACT
CCTGCATTAGGAAATTAATACGACTCACTATAGGGGAATTGTGAGCGGATAACAATTCCCCTGTAGAAAT
AATTTTGTTTAACTTTAATAAGGAGATATACCATGGGTGAACTGCCGAGTAGGTAGCTGATAACAGTACA
GCGCGGCTGAAATCATCATTAAAGCGGTGAACTGCCGAGTAGGTAGCTGATAACGGATCCGAATTCGAGC
TCGGCGCGCCTGCAGGTCGACAAGCTTGCGGCCGCATAATGCTTAAGTCGAACAGAAAGTAATCGTATTG
TACACGGCCGCATAATCGAAATTAATACGACTCACTATAGGGGAATTGTGAGCGGATAACAATTCCCCAT
CTTAGTATATTAGTTAAGTATAAGAAGGAGATATACATATGTTTTTGCAAAGACCTAAACCTTACAGCGA
TGAAAGTTTAGAAAGTTTCTTTATCCGAGTGGCTAACAAAAATGGCTACGGTGATGTCCATCGCTTCCTA
GAAGCCACTAAACGATTCCTTCAAGACATTGACCATAATGGCTATCAAACCTTTCCGACTGATATAACTC
GGATAAACCCATACTCAGCTAAAAACAGTTCCAGCGCACGAACTGCGTCATTCCTGAAACTTGCACAATT
GACATTTAATGAACCGCCAGAGCTACTTGGGTTGGCAATTAACAGAACAAACATGAAATACTCGCCGTCA
ACTAGCGCGGTTGTTAGAGGTGCAGAAGTCTTTCCTCGCAGTTTACTACGGACGCACTCCATCCCCTGCT
GTCCTTTGTGTCTGCGAGAAAATGGCTACGCCTCCTACCTTTGGCACTTTCAGGGGTACGAATACTGCCA
CAGCCATAACGTACCTTTAATTACCACTTGTAGCTGTGGTAAGGAGTTTGACTACCGAGTATCTGGGTTA
AAGGGCATTTGCTGCAAATGCAAGGAGCCTATCACCTTAACCAGCAGGGAGAACGGTCATGAGGCAGCGT
GTACTGTTTCAAACTGGCTTGCTGGCCATGAATCTAAACCTCTGCCAAATCTTCCTAAAAGCTACCGATG
GGGTTTAGTTCATTGGTGGATGGGTATTAAAGATAGCGAGTTCGATCACTTTTCGTTCGTTCAATTTTTC
TCAAACTGGCCAAGGTCATTCCACTCGATAATCGAAGATGAAGTAGAGTTCAACCTTGAGCATGCTGTTG
TCAGCACGTCTGAATTACGACTAAAAGATCTTCTTGGTCGATTGTTTTTCGGTTCAATTCGGTTACCTGA
GCGGAATCTTCAACACAATATCATCCTTGGTGAGCTTCTCTGCTATTTAGAAAATCGTTTATGGCAAGAC
AAGGGATTAATCGCCAACCTCAAAATGAACGCGTTAGAGGCGACTGTAATGTTAAATTGTAGCCTCGATC
AGATTGCATCAATGGTTGAACAACGCATCTTGAAGCCAAATCGAAAAAGCAAGCCCAACAGCCCTCTTGA
TGTTACCGATTATCTATTTCATTTCGGCGATATTTTCTGTCTTTGGTTAGCTGAGTTCCAAAGCGATGAG
TTTAACCGTTCGTTTTATGTGTCGAGGTGGTAAATGCAAACTCTGAAAGAACTAATCGCATCCAATCCTG
ACGACTTAACAACTGAACTTAAGAGAGCATTTCGTCCACTCACACCGCATATTGCAATTGATGGTAATGA
ACTTGACGCACTGACGATATTAGTCAATTTAACCGATAAGACTGATGATCAGAAAGACCTGCTCGATCGA
GCCAAATGCAAGCAAAAACTTCGAGATGAAAAATGGTGGGCTAGCTGCATAAATTGCGTTAATTACAGAC
AAAGCCATAACCCAAAATTCCCGGATATACGTTCTGAAGGCGTGATTCGAACCCAAGCCCTGGGTGAATT
ACCGAGTTTCCTACTCTCGTCCTCAAAAATCCCACCATACCATTGGTCATATAGCCATGATTCAAAATAC
GTCAACAAAAGCGCATTCCTCACCAATGAGTTTTGTTGGGATGGTGAGATCTCATGTTTGGGTGAGCTTC
TTAAAGATGCAGATCACCCACTTTGGAATACTTTGAAAAAGTTAGGTTGTTCTCAAAAAACTTGCAAAGC
AATGGCAAAACAACTAGCTGATATTACTCTCACGACTATCAATGTCACACTCGCACCAAATTACCTGACT
CAAATATCTCTCCCCGATAGTGATACATCCTACATTTCACTCTCTCCTGTTGCATCGCTATCGATGCAAA
GCCACTTTCATCAGAGGCTCCAAGATGAAAATCGGCATAGCGCGATAACGCGGTTTAGCCGAACTACCAA
CATGGGGGTCACTGCGATGACATGTGGCGGCGCATTTAGAATGTTAAAGTCTGGCGCTAAGTTTTCCAGC
CCCCCTCATCACCGATTAAACAGTAAACGAAGTTGGTTGACGTCAGAGCATGTTCAGTCATTAAAACAGT
ACCAGCGCCTCAACAAAAGCCTCATACCTGAAAACTCTCGGATTGCACTCCGTAGAAAATACAAAATCGA
GCTTCAAAATATGGTCAGATCTTGGTTTGCAATGCAAGACCATACCCTTGATTCGAACATACTTATCCAA
CATTTGAATCATGACCTATCTTACTTAGGAGCCACAAAACGTTTTGCATACGATCCAGCGATGACCAAGC
TCTTTACTGAGCTTTTGAAACGAGAGTTATCAAATTCAATCAATAATGGTGAGCAACACACTAATGGATC
GTTTTTAGTCCTACCGAATATCAGGGTTTGTGGCGCAACAGCTTTAAGCTCCCCGGTAACGGTGGGGATT
CCATCACTTACAGCTTTCTTTGGCTTCGTTCACGCATTTGAACGGAATATAAATCGCACCACCTCATCGT
TTCGTGTTGAATCCTTTGCGATATGCGTCCATCAACTACATGTCGAGAAGCGAGGTTTGACAGCAGAGTT
TGTGGAAAAAGGCGACGGGACTATATCCGCTCCCGCGACCCGGGATGACTGGCAGTGTGATGTCGTATTT
AGCCTTATTTTGAACACCAACTTTGCTCAACATATTGACCAAGATACGTTAGTTACATCACTACCAAAGC
GATTGGCTCGGGGTTCAGCAAAAATTGCGATTGATGACTTTAAACATATCAACTCATTCTCGACATTAGA
AACAGCGATCGAATCTCTGCCAATAGAAGCTGGTAGGTGGTTATCACTTTACGCACAGTCAAACAATAAT
CTAAGTGATCTATTAGCAGCCATGACAGAGGACCATCAGCTCATGGCAAGCTGCGTCGGTTACCACTTGT
TAGAAGAGCCCAAAGATAAACCAAACTCCCTCAGAGGTTACAAACACGCTATCGCCGAGTGCATCATTGG
ACTCATTAACTCAATCACCTTTAGCTCAGAGACTGATCCCAACACAATCTTTTGGTCGCTAAAGAACTAT
CAAAACTACCTAGTGGTACAGCCAAGGAGTATCAACGATGAAACTACCGACAAATCTAGCCTATGAGCGC
TCTATCGACCCATCAGATGTCTGTTTTTTTGTCGTCTGGCCCGATGATAGAAAAACACCTTTAACCTACA
ATTCTCGTACTCTGCTCGGGCAAATGGAAGCGGCATCATTAGCCTATGATGTCTCAGGTCAACCAATAAA
AAGTGCCACCGCTGAGGCGTTAGCTCAAGGGAACCCTCATCAAGTTGATTTCTGCCACGTTCCATACGGT
GCGAGTCATATTGAATGCAGTTTCTCCGTCTCGTTTTCTTCTGAACTACGTCAACCATATAAGTGTAACT
CAAGCAAAGTTAAACAAACGCTAGTGCAATTAGTCGAGCTCTACGAAACGAAAATCGGCTGGACTGAGCT
AGCAACCCGATATTTGATGAACATTTGCAACGGTAAATGGCTGTGGAAAAATACCCGTAAAGCCTATTGC
TGGAACATTGTACTTACACCTTGGCCTTGGAACGGGGAAAAGGTTGGATTTGAAGATATTCGTACTAACT
ACACCTCACGGCAAGACTTTAAAAATAATAAAAATTGGTCTGCTATAGTTGAAATGATCAAAACCGCATT
TTCTAGTACTGATGGGCTGGCGATATTTGAAGTCAGGGCCACCTTGCACTTGCCAACGAATGCTATGGTG
CGGCCAAGCCAAGTTTTCACAGAAAAAGAAAGTGGCAGTAAAAGTAAATCTAAAACTCAAAACAGTCGAG
TTTTTCAGAGTACAACTATTGATGGTGAACGATCGCCAATACTAGGGGCCTTTAAAACGGGAGCAGCTAT
TGCAACCATTGACGACTGGTATCCTGAAGCCACTGAGCCACTAAGGGTCGGACGGTTTGGGGTTCATCGC
GAAGATGTCACTTGCTACCGTCATCCGTCTACCGGAAAAGATTTTTTCTCGATATTACAACAAGCAGAGC
ACTATATTGAAGTGTTGAGCGCCAACAAAACTCCCGCTCAAGAAACTATCAACGACATGCACTTTTTAAT
GGCTAACCTGATTAAGGGTGGGATGTTCCAGCATAAAGGAGACTGACTGTGAAATGGTATTATAAGACAA
TCACCTTTCTGCCAGAGTTGTGCAACAACGAGTCACTGGCTGCAAAGTGTCTCCGCGTTCTGCATGGATT
TAACTATCAGTATGAGACACGAAATATCGGCGTTTCATTTCCGCTTTGGTGTGATGCAACGGTTGGAAAA
AAGATTTCATTTGTCAGCAAGAACAAGATAGAACTCGACTTACTACTTAAACAACACTATTTCGTCCAAA
TGGAACAACTTCAATACTTTCATATATCCAACACTGTTCTCGTCCCAGAAGATTGTACATACGTTTCCTT
TAGACGCTGTCAATCTATAGATAAGCTCACAGCAGCAGGGCTGGCAAGGAAAATCAGACGCCTGGAGAAA
CGTGCTCTATCTAGAGGCGAGCAATTTGACCCATCATCTTTTGCTCAAAAAGAGCATACTGCAATAGCGC
ACTACCACTCACTTGGGGAGTCCAGCAAACAGACGAACCGCAACTTTCGACTCAATATCAGGATGCTCTC
GGAGCAACCCCGTGAGGGGAACTCGATTTTTAGTAGCTATGGCTTATCAAATTCAGAAAACTCGTTTCAG
CCTGTACCCTTAATCTGACCTAGGCTGCTGCCACCGCTGAGCAATAACTAGCATAACCCCTTGGGGCCTC
TAAACGGGTCTTGAGGGGTTTTTTGCTGAAACCTCAGGCATTTGAGAAGCACACGGTCACACTGCTTCCG
GTAGTCAATAAACCGGTAAACCAGCAATAGACATAAGCGGCTATTTAACGACCCTGCCCTGAACCGACGA
CCGGGTCATCGTGGCCGGATCTTGCGGCCCCTCGGCTTGAACGAATTGTTAGACATTATTTGCCGACTAC
CTTGGTGATCTCGCCTTTCACGTAGTGGACAAATTCTTCCAACTGATCTGCGCGCGAGGCCAAGCGATCT
TCTTCTTGTCCAAGATAAGCCTGTCTAGCTTCAAGTATGACGGGCTGATACTGGGCCGGCAGGCGCTCCA
TTGCCCAGTCGGCAGCGACATCCTTCGGCGCGATTTTGCCGGTTACTGCGCTGTACCAAATGCGGGACAA
CGTAAGCACTACATTTCGCTCATCGCCAGCCCAGTCGGGCGGCGAGTTCCATAGCGTTAAGGTTTCATTT
AGCGCCTCAAATAGATCCTGTTCAGGAACCGGATCAAAGAGTTCCTCCGCCGCTGGACCTACCAAGGCAA
CGCTATGTTCTCTTGCTTTTGTCAGCAAGATAGCCAGATCAATGTCGATCGTGGCTGGCTCGAAGATACC
TGCAAGAATGTCATTGCGCTGCCATTCTCCAAATTGCAGTTCGCGCTTAGCTGGATAACGCCACGGAATG
ATGTCGTCGTGCACAACAATGGTGACTTCTACAGCGCGGAGAATCTCGCTCTCTCCAGGGGAAGCCGAAG
TTTCCAAAAGGTCGTTGATCAAAGCTCGCCGCGTTGTTTCATCAAGCCTTACGGTCACCGTAACCAGCAA
ATCAATATCACTGTGTGGCTTCAGGCCGCCATCCACTGCGGAGCCGTACAAATGTACGGCCAGCAACGTC
GGTTCGAGATGGCGCTCGATGACGCCAACTACCTCTGATAGTTGAGTCGATACTTCGGCGATCACCGCTT
CCCTCATACTCTTCCTTTTTCAATATTATTGAAGCATTTATCAGGGTTATTGTCTCATGAGCGGATACAT
ATTTGAATGTATTTAGAAAAATAAACAAATAGCTAGCTCACTCGGTCGCTACGCTCCGGGCGTGAGACTG
CGGCGGGCGCTGCGGACACATACAAAGTTACCCACAGATTCCGTGGATAAGCAGGGGACTAACATGTGAG
GCAAAACAGCAGGGCCGCGCCGGTGGCGTTTTTCCATAGGCTCCGCCCTCCTGCCAGAGTTCACATAAAC
AGACGCTTTTCCGGTGCATCTGTGGGAGCCGTGAGGCTCAACCATGAATCTGACAGTACGGGCGAAACCC
GACAGGACTTAAAGATCCCCACCGTTTCCGGCGGGTCGCTCCCTCTTGCGCTCTCCTGTTCCGACCCTGC
CGTTTACCGGATACCTGTTCCGCCTTTCTCCCTTACGGGAAGTGTGGCGCTTTCTCATAGCTCACACACT
GGTATCTCGGCTCGGTGTAGGTCGTTCGCTCCAAGCTGGGCTGTAAGCAAGAACTCCCCGTTCAGCCCGA
CTGCTGCGCCTTATCCGGTAACTGTTCACTTGAGTCCAACCCGGAAAAGCACGGTAAAACGCCACTGGCA
GCAGCCATTGGTAACTGGGAGTTCGCAGAGGATTTGTTTAGCTAAACACGCGGTTGCTCTTGAAGTGTGC
GCCAAAGTCCGGCTACACTGGAAGGACAGATTTGGTTGCTGTGCTCTGCGAAAGCCAGTTACCACGGTTA
AGCAGTTCCCCAACTGACTTAACCTTCGATCAAACCACCTCCCCAGGTGGTTTTTTCGTTTACAGGGCAA
AAGATTACGCGCAGAAAAAAAGGATCTCAAGAAGATCCTTTGATC
Features (pLannotate 1.2.2; 15 found; start..end, strand, type, name):
     97..161     -  CDS            TcR (fragment): tetracycline efflux protein; tet; confers resistance to tetracycline
    176..197     -  protein_bind   CAP binding site: CAP binding activates transcription in the presence of cAMP. E. coli catabolite activator protein
    210..1292    -  CDS            lacI: lac repressor; lacI; The lac repressor binds to the lac operator to inhibit transcription in E. coli. This inhibition can be relieved by adding lactose or isopropyl-β-D-thiogalactopyranoside (IPTG).
   1293..1370    -  promoter       lacI promoter: lacI
   1378..1413    -  CDS            TcR (fragment): tetracycline efflux protein; tet; confers resistance to tetracycline
   1416..1434    +  promoter       T7 promoter: promoter for bacteriophage T7 RNA polymerase
   1435..1459    +  protein_bind   lac operator: The lac repressor binds to the lac operator to inhibit transcription in E. coli. This inhibition can be relieved by adding lactose or isopropyl-β-D-thiogalactopyranoside (IPTG). lac repressor encoded by lacI
   1474..1496    +  RBS            RBS: efficient ribosome binding site from bacteriophage T7 gene 10 (Olins and Rangwala, 1989)
   1703..1721    +  promoter       T7 promoter: promoter for bacteriophage T7 RNA polymerase
   1722..1746    +  protein_bind   lac operator: The lac repressor binds to the lac operator to inhibit transcription in E. coli. This inhibition can be relieved by adding lactose or isopropyl-β-D-thiogalactopyranoside (IPTG). lac repressor encoded by lacI
   6533..6550    +  CDS            SET1 (fragment): solubility-enhancement tag derived from T7 phage gene 10B
   6558..6605    +  terminator     T7 terminator: transcription terminator for bacteriophage T7 RNA polymerase
   6776..7567    -  CDS            SmR: aminoglycoside adenylyltransferase (Murphy, 1985); aadA; confers resistance to spectinomycin and streptomycin
   7568..7659    -  promoter       AmpR promoter: bla
   7707..8445    -  rep_origin     CloDF13 ori: Plasmids containing the CloDF13 (CDF) origin of replication can be propagated in E. coli cells that contain additional plasmids with compatible origins.
