[The description below was written by a language model from this plasmid's Addgene catalogue record and pLannotate feature annotations shown in this document.]
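Description:
pSL0828 (pQCascade_crRNA-4) is a bacterial expression plasmid built on pCDFDuet-1 that supplies the RNA-guided targeting module of the Vibrio cholerae CRISPR-associated transposon (CAST) system, previously referred to as INTEGRATE. It replicates in E. coli from the CloDF13 origin, which is compatible with other common plasmid origins and so allows co-maintenance with partner plasmids. It is selected with spectinomycin through the aadA (SmR) aminoglycoside adenylyltransferase gene. The backbone also carries lacI under its own promoter.

The payload uses the two T7 promoter/lac operator units of the Duet vector, so transcription depends on T7 RNA polymerase in the host and is repressed by LacI until relieved by IPTG. According to the record, one T7 promoter drives TniQ, Cas8, Cas7 and Cas6, and the second drives a CRISPR array encoding a guide RNA (crRNA-4) that targets lacZ. The annotated feature table shows the two promoters about 290 nt apart. A roughly 4.8 kb unannotated stretch lies between the second promoter and the T7 terminator. That layout suggests the short array sits after the first promoter and the four protein genes after the second, but the annotation tool did not label the V. cholerae genes or the array, so their exact order and boundaries cannot be confirmed here. The small TcR and SET1 fragment hits appear to be incidental backbone matches rather than functional elements.

Cas8, Cas7 and Cas6 assemble with the crRNA into a Cascade complex that associates with TniQ. The plasmid is thus suited to studying or directing RNA-guided DNA integration at lacZ. That work would presumably be done alongside separate constructs providing the transposase proteins and donor DNA, which this plasmid does not carry.
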