Addgene plasmid #130637: pSL0828 (pQCascade_crRNA-4)
Purpose: Expresses V. cholerae CAST TniQ, Cas8, Cas7, and Cas6 from one T7 promoter, and a CRISPR RNA from a second T7 promoter. The CRISPR array encodes a guide RNA that targets lacZ.
Depositing lab: Samuel H. Sternberg. Depositing organization: Columbia University. Publication: Transposon-encoded CRISPR-Cas systems direct RNA-guided DNA integration. Klompe SE, Vo PLH, Halpin-Healy TS, Sternberg SH. Nature. 2019 Jul;571(7764):219-225. doi: 10.1038/s41586-019-1323-z. Epub 2019 Jun 12. PubMed 31189177.
Backbone
  Vector backbone: pCDFDuet-1
  Vector type: Bacterial Expression, CRISPR ; Transposon
Growth in bacteria
  Bacterial resistance: Spectinomycin, 50 μg/mL
  Growth temperature: 37°C
  Growth strain: DH5alpha
  Copy number: High Copy
Gene/Insert
  Gene/Insert name: VchTniQ, VchCas8, VchCas7, VchCas6, CRISPR(target-4)
  Species: Vibrio cholerae
  GenBank ID: WP_000479715.1, WP_001194012.1, WP_000775488.1, WP_000872476.1
  Promoter: T7
  Cloning method: Restriction Enzyme; 5′ cloning site Unknown (unknown if destroyed)
Terms and licenses: Academic/Nonprofit Terms; Industry Terms: Not Available to Industry
Depositor comments: Previously referred to as INTEGRATE.
How to cite: pSL0828 (pQCascade_crRNA-4) was a gift from Samuel H. Sternberg (Addgene plasmid # 130637 ; http://n2t.net/addgene:130637 ; RRID:Addgene_130637)
